Addgene plasmid #151992: pGBW-m4133207
Purpose: Mammalian expression plasmid for SARS-CoV-2 ORF6 protein
Depositing lab: Ginkgo Bioworks & Benjie Chen. Depositing organization: Ginkgo Bioworks.
Backbone
  Vector backbone: pTwist_CMV_Hygro_6
  Backbone size w/o insert (bp): 6525
  Vector type: Mammalian Expression
Growth in bacteria
  Bacterial resistance: Ampicillin, 100 μg/mL
  Growth temperature: 37°C
  Growth strain: DH5alpha
  Copy number: High Copy
Gene/Insert
  Gene/Insert name: SARS-CoV-2 ORF6 protein
  Species: Severe acute respiratory syndrome coronavirus 2
  Insert size (bp): 179
  Mutation: wt
  Entrez Gene: ORF6 (a.k.a. GU280_gp06)
  Promoter: CMV
  Tag / fusion protein: Cleavable TEV;TapTag (C terminal on backbone)
  Cloning method: Unknown
Resource information
  A portion of this plasmid was derived from a plasmid made by: GinkgoBioworks
Depositor comments: NCBI reference sequence: YP_009724394.1
How to cite: pGBW-m4133207 was a gift from Ginkgo Bioworks & Benjie Chen (Addgene plasmid # 151992 ; http://n2t.net/addgene:151992 ; RRID:Addgene_151992)
