[The description below was written by a language model from this plasmid's Addgene catalogue record and pLannotate feature annotations shown in this document.]
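Description:
pGBW-m4133207 is a mammalian expression plasmid built on the pTwist_CMV_Hygro_6 backbone that carries the wild-type SARS-CoV-2 ORF6 coding sequence. It is propagated in E. coli as a high-copy plasmid through a ColE1/pUC-type origin and selected with ampicillin via a full-length β-lactamase gene. For selection in mammalian cells, a separate cassette places a hygromycin B phosphotransferase gene under the human ubiquitin C promoter, followed by a synthetic polyadenylation signal. The annotated sequence is 7,292 nt.

The short ORF6 open reading frame sits downstream of CMV immediate-early enhancer and promoter elements; the annotation tool resolves these as an enhancer plus partial or truncated CMV promoter matches, while the catalogue entry simply records the promoter as CMV. ORF6 is fused at its C terminus to a backbone-encoded, TEV-cleavable tandem affinity purification (TAP) tag. This agrees with the feature table, which detects a fragment matching myosin light chain kinase, most likely a calmodulin-binding peptide, followed by a fragment of Staphylococcus aureus protein A containing immunoglobulin-binding domains. In the classic TAP arrangement the TEV site lies between these two modules, although the site itself is not annotated here. An SV40 polyadenylation signal is annotated downstream of the fusion, on the opposite strand. The expression region is bracketed by bacterial and T7 transcription terminators and by β-globin insulator elements, which help isolate it from neighbouring transcription units.

ORF6 is an accessory protein reported to interfere with nuclear import and so dampen interferon signalling. The construct suits transient or hygromycin-selected expression of tagged ORF6 in mammalian cells, for example for affinity purification and identification of host interaction partners, though the record states only expression as its purpose.
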