Features (pLannotate 1.2.2; 21 found; start..end, strand, type, name):
      5..187     +  CDS            NS6_SARS2: Experimental evidence at protein level: Swiss-Prot protein existence level 1. Disrupts cell nuclear import complex formation by tethering karyopherin alpha 2 and karyopherin beta 1 to the membrane. Retention of import factors at the ER/Golgi membrane leads to a loss of transport into the nucleus. Thereby prevents STAT1 nuclear translocation in response to interferon signaling, thus blocking the expression of interferon stimulated genes (ISGs) that display multiple antiviral activities (PubMed:33097660). Suppresses IFN-beta production possibly by blocking IRF3 nuclear translocation (PubMed:3297
    242..319     +  CDS            MYLK2 (fragment): MYLK2_HUMAN - Experimental evidence at protein level: Swiss-Prot protein existence level 1. Implicated in the level of global muscle contraction and cardiac function. Phosphorylates a specific serine in the N-terminus of a myosin light chain. From Homo sapiens (Human).
    401..751     +  CDS            spa (fragment): SPA_STAAU - Experimental evidence at protein level: Swiss-Prot protein existence level 1. Plays a role in the inhibition of the host innate and adaptive immune responses. Possesses five immunoglobulin-binding domains that capture both the fragment crystallizable region (Fc region) and the Fab region (part of Ig that identifies antigen) of immunoglobulins (By similarity). In turn, Staphylococcus aureus is protected from phagocytic killing via inhibition of Ig Fc region. In addition, the host elicited B-cell response is prevented due to a decrease of antibody-secreting cell proliferation that en
    832..953     -  polyA_signal   SV40 poly(A) signal: SV40 polyadenylation signal
    976..1045    -  CDS            large T antigen (fragment): large T antigen from SV40 (simian virus 40)
   1068..1114    +  terminator     T7 terminator: transcription terminator for bacteriophage T7 RNA polymerase
   1144..1280    +  terminator     rrnG terminator: transcription terminator from the E. coli ribosomal RNA rrnG operon (Albrechtsen et al., 1991)
   1325..1396    +  misc_feature   3' β-globin insulator: insulator downstream of the human β-globin locus (Farrell et al., 2002)
   1622..2210    -  rep_origin     ori: high-copy-number ColE1/pMB1/pBR322/pUC origin of replication
   2382..2446    -  CDS            bla(M) (fragment): β-lactamase lacking the signal sequence; bla(M); allows cytosolic expression of β-lactamase
   2710..3919    +  promoter       UbC promoter: human ubiquitin C promoter
   3929..4950    +  CDS            HygR (fragment): hygromycin B phosphotransferase confers resistance to hygromycin
   4978..5026    +  polyA_signal   poly(A) signal: synthetic polyadenylation signal
   5292..6152    +  CDS            AmpR: β-lactamase; bla; confers resistance to ampicillin, carbenicillin, and related antibiotics
   6165..6301    +  terminator     rrnG terminator: transcription terminator from the E. coli ribosomal RNA rrnG operon (Albrechtsen et al., 1991)
   6446..6517    +  misc_feature   5' β-globin insulator: insulator upstream of the human β-globin locus (Farrell et al., 2002)
   6522..6568    -  terminator     T7 terminator: transcription terminator for bacteriophage T7 RNA polymerase
   6586..6634    -  polyA_signal   poly(A) signal: synthetic polyadenylation signal
   6715..7018    +  enhancer       CMV enhancer: human cytomegalovirus immediate early enhancer
   7091..7108    -  promoter       CMV promoter (fragment): human cytomegalovirus (CMV) immediate early promoter
   7171..7222    +  promoter       CMVd2 promoter: truncated human cytomegalovirus (CMV) immediate early promoter that yields moderately reduced expression relative to the full-length promoter
>Addgene plasmid #151992 | pGBW-m4133207 | depositor full sequence | sequence record 295004 | Full Sequence
CACCATGTTTCATCTCGTTGACTTTCAGGTTACTATAGCAGAGATATTACTAATTATTATGAGGACTTTT
AAAGTTTCCATTTGGAATCTTGATTACATCATAAACCTCATAATTAAAAATTTATCTAAGTCACTAACTG
AGAATAAATATTCTCAATTAGATGAAGAGCAACCAATGGAGATTGATGAAAACCTTTACTTTCAGTCGGG
ACGGCGAATCCCGGGGCTGATAAATCCCTGGAAAAGGAGATGGAAGAAGAACTTTATTGCAGTGTCTGCG
GCTAACCGGTTCAAAAAGATCAGTTCAAGCGGCGCCCTAGATTACGACATTCCTACGACCGCCTCCGAGA
ATCTCTATTTCCAGGGTGAATTTGGCTTGGCACAACATGACGAGGCCGTCGATAACAAGTTTAATAAAGA
ACAGCAGAACGCTTTCTATGAGATCCTTCACTTACCAAATCTGAACGAAGAGCAACGCAACGCTTTCATT
CAGAGCCTGAAAGACGATCCCTCGCAGTCTGCAAATCTCCTGGCCGAAGCCAAGAAGCTGAATGACGCAC
AGGCTCCAAAAGTTGATAACAAGTTTAACAAGGAGCAGCAGAATGCTTTCTACGAGATATTGCACCTTCC
TAATCTGAATGAGGAACAAAGAAATGCATTTATCCAGTCCCTAAAAGACGATCCATCACAGAGTGCCAAC
CTGCTTGCGGAAGCCAAAAAGCTCAATGATGCCCAGGCCCCGAAAGTAGACGCGAACCATCAATAAGGAT
CCGCAGGCCTCTGCTAGCTTGACTGACTGAGATACAGCGTACCTTCAGCTCACAGACATGATAAGATACA
TTGATGAGTTTGGACAAACCACAACTAGAATGCAGTGAAAAAAATGCTTTATTTGTGAAATTTGTGATGC
TATTGCTTTATTTGTAACCATTATAAGCTGCAATAAACAAGTTAACAACAACAATTGCATTCATTTTATG
TTTCAGGTTCAGGGGGAGGTGTGGGAGGTTTTTTAAAGCAAGTAAAACCTCTACAAATGTGGTATTGGCC
CATCTCTATCGGTATCGTAGCATAACCCCTTGGGGCCTCTAAACGGGTCTTGAGGGGTTTTTTGTGCCCC
TCGGGCCGGATTGCTATCTACCGGCATTGGCGCAGAAAAAAATGCCTGATGCGACGCTGCGCGTCTTATA
CTCCCACATATGCCAGATTCAGCAACGGATACGGCTTCCCCAACTTGCCCACTTCCATACGTGTCCTCCT
TACCAGAAATTTATCCTTAAGGTCGTCAGCTATCCTGCAGGCGATCTCTCGATTTCGATCAAGACATTCC
TTTAATGGTCTTTTCTGGACACCACTAGGGGTCAGAAGTAGTTCATCAAACTTTCTTCCCTCCCTAATCT
CATTGGTTACCTTGGGCTATCGAAACTTAATTAACCAGTCAAGTCAGCTACTTGGCGAGATCGACTTGTC
TGGGTTTCGACTACGCTCAGAATTGCGTCAGTCAAGTTCGATCTGGTCCTTGCTATTGCACCCGTTCTCC
GATTACGAGTTTCATTTAAATCATGTGAGCAAAAGGCCAGCAAAAGGCCAGGAACCGTAAAAAGGCCGCG
TTGCTGGCGTTTTTCCATAGGCTCCGCCCCCCTGACGAGCATCACAAAAATCGACGCTCAAGTCAGAGGT
GGCGAAACCCGACAGGACTATAAAGATACCAGGCGTTTCCCCCTGGAAGCTCCCTCGTGCGCTCTCCTGT
TCCGACCCTGCCGCTTACCGGATACCTGTCCGCCTTTCTCCCTTCGGGAAGCGTGGCGCTTTCTCATAGC
TCACGCTGTAGGTATCTCAGTTCGGTGTAGGTCGTTCGCTCCAAGCTGGGCTGTGTGCACGAACCCCCCG
TTCAGCCCGACCGCTGCGCCTTATCCGGTAACTATCGTCTTGAGTCCAACCCGGTAAGACACGACTTATC
GCCACTGGCAGCAGCCACTGGTAACAGGATTAGCAGAGCGAGGTATGTAGGCGGTGCTACAGAGTTCTTG
AAGTGGTGGCCTAACTACGGCTACACTAGAAGAACAGTATTTGGTATCTGCGCTCTGCTGAAGCCAGTTA
CCTTCGGAAAAAGAGTTGGTAGCTCTTGATCCGGCAAACAAACCACCGCTGGTAGCGGTGGTTTTTTTGT
TTGCAAGCAGCAGATTACGCGCAGAAAAAAAGGATCTCAAGAAGATCCTTTGATCTTTTCTACGGGGTCT
GACGCTCAGTGGAACGAAAACTCACGTTAAGGGATTTTGGTCATGAGATTATCAAAAAGGATCTTCACCT
AGATCCTTTTAAATTAAAAATGAAGTTTTAAATCAATCTAAAGTATATATGAGTAAACTTGGTCTGACAG
TTACCAATGCTTAATCAGTGAGGCACCTATCTCAGCGATCTGTCTATTTCGTTCATCCATAGTTGCATTT
AAATTTCCGAACTCTCCAAGGCCCTCGTCGGAAAATCTTCAAACCTTTCGTCCGATCCATCTTGCAGGCT
ACCTCTCGAACGAACTATCGCAAGTCTCTTGGCCGGCCTTGCGCCTTGGCTATTGCTTGGCAGCGCCTAT
CGCCAGGTATTACTCCAATCCCGAATATCCGAGATCGGGATCACCCGAGAGAAGTTCAACCTACATCCTC
AATCCCGATCTATCCGAGATCCGAGGAATATCGAAATCGGGGCGCGCCTGGCCTCCGCGCCGGGTTTTGG
CGCCTCCCGCGGGCGCCCCCCTCGTCACGGCGAGCGCTGCCACGTCAGACGAAGGGCGCAGGAGCGTCCT
GATCCTTCCGCCCGGACGCTCAGGACAGCGGCCCGCTGCTCATAAGACTCGGCCTTAGAACCCCAGTATC
AGCAGAAGGACATTTTAGGACGGGACTTGGGTGACTCTAGGGCACTGGTTTTCTTTCCAGAGAGCGGAAC
AGGCGAGGAAAAGTAGTCCCTTCTCGGCGATTCTGCGGAGGGATCTCCGTGGGGCGGTGAACGCCGATGA
TTATATAAGGACGCGCCGGGTGTGGCACAGCTAGTTCCGTCGCAGCCGGGATTTGGGTCGCGGTTCTTGT
TTGTGGATCGCTGTGATCGTCACTTGGTGAGTAGCGGGCTGCTGGGCTGGCCGGGGCTTTCGTGGCCGCC
GGGCCGCTCGGTGGGACGGAAGCGTGTGGAGAGACCGCCAAGGGCTGTAGTCTGGGTCCGCGAGCAAGGT
TGCCCTGAACTGGGGGTTGGGGGGAGCGCAGCAAAATGGCGGCTGTTCCCGAGTCTTGAATGGAAGACGC
TTGTGAGGCGGGCTGTGAGGTCGTTGAAACAAGGTGGGGGGCATGGTGGGCGGCAAGAACCCAAGGTCTT
GAGCCCTTCGCTAATGCGGGAAAGCTCTTATTCGGGTGAGATGGGCTGGGCACCATCTGGGGACCCTGAC
GTGAAGTTTGTCACTGACTGGAGAACTCGGTTTGTCGTCTGTTGCGGGGGCGGCAGTTATGGCGGTGCCG
TTGGGCAGTGCACCCGTACCTTTGGGAGCGCGCGCCCTCGTCGTGTCGTGACGTCACCCGTTCTGTTGGC
TTATAATGCAGGGTGGGGCCACCTGCCGGTAGGTGTGCGGTAGGCTTTTCTCCGTCGCAGGACGCAGGGT
TCGGGCCTAGGGTAGGCTCTCCTGAATCGACAGGCGCCGGACCTCTGGTGAGGGGAGGGATAAGTGAGGC
GTCAGTTTCTTTGGTCGGTTTTATGTACCTATCTTCTTAAGTAGCTGAAGCTCCGGTTTTGAACTATGCG
CTCGGGGTTGGCGAGTGTGTTTTGTGAAGTTTTTTAGGCACCTTTTGAAATGTAATCATTTGGGTCAATA
TGTAATTTTCAGTGTTAGACTTGTAAATTGTCCGCTAAATTCTGGCCGTTTTTGGCTTTTTTGTTAGACA
ACATGGGTAAAAAGCCTGAACTCACCGCGACGTCTGTCGAGAAGTTTCTGATCGAAAAGTTCGACAGCGT
CTCCGACCTGATGCAGCTCTCGGAGGGCGAAGAATCTCGTGCTTTCAGCTTCGATGTAGGAGGGCGTGGA
TATGTCCTGCGGGTAAATAGCTGCGCCGATGGTTTCTACAAAGATCGTTATGTTTATCGGCACTTTGCAT
CCGCCGCGCTCCCGATTCCGGAAGTGCTTGACATTGGGGAGTTCAGCGAGAGCCTGACCTATTGCATCTC
CCGCCGTGCACAGGGTGTCACGTTGCAAGACCTGCCTGAAACCGAACTGCCCGCTGTTCTGCAGCCGGTC
GCGGAGGCAATGGATGCCATCGCTGCCGCCGATCTTAGCCAGACGAGCGGGTTCGGCCCATTCGGACCGC
AAGGAATCGGTCAATACACTACATGGCGTGATTTCATATGCGCGATTGCTGATCCCCATGTGTATCACTG
GCAAACTGTGATGGACGACACCGTCAGTGCGTCCGTCGCGCAGGCTCTCGATGAGCTGATGCTTTGGGCC
GAGGACTGCCCCGAAGTCCGGCACCTCGTGCACGCGGATTTCGGCTCCAACAATGTCCTGACGGACAATG
GCCGCATAACAGCGGTCATTGACTGGAGCGAGGCGATGTTCGGGGATTCCCAATACGAGGTCGCCAACAT
CTTCTTCTGGAGGCCGTGGTTGGCTTGTATGGAGCAGCAGACGCGCTACTTCGAGCGGAGGCATCCGGAG
CTTGCAGGATCGCCCCGGCTCCGGGCGTATATGCTCCGCATTGGTCTTGACCAACTCTATCAGAGCTTGG
TTGACGGCAATTTCGATGATGCAGCTTGGGCGCAGGGTCGATGCGACGCAATCGTCCGATCCGGAGCCGG
GACTGTCGGGCGTACACAAATCGCCCGCAGAAGCGCCGCCGTCTGGACCGATGGCTGTGTAGAAGTACTC
GCCGATAGTGGAAACCGACGCCCCAGCACTCGTCCGAGGGCAAAGGAATAAGCTAGTATGTAAGCCTAGT
CTTAGATAATAAAATCGCTATCCATCGAAGATGGATGTGTGTTGGTTTTTTGTGTGTGTAACGCTAGGCG
CGCCTGGTGTACCGAGAACGATCCTCTCAGTGCGAGTCTCGACGATCCATATCGTTGCTTGGCAGTCAGC
CAGTCGGAATCCAGCTTGGGACCCAGGAAGTCCAATCGTCAGATATTGTACTCAAGCCTGGTCACGGCAG
CGTACCGATCTGTTTAAACCTAGATATTGATAGTCTGATCGGTCAACGTATAATCGAGTCCTAGCTTTTG
CAAACATCTATCAAGAGACAGGATCAGCAGGAGGCTTTCGCATGAGTATTCAACATTTCCGTGTCGCCCT
TATTCCCTTTTTTGCGGCATTTTGCCTTCCTGTTTTTGCTCACCCAGAAACGCTGGTGAAAGTAAAAGAT
GCTGAAGATCAGTTGGGTGCGCGAGTGGGTTACATCGAACTGGATCTCAACAGCGGTAAGATCCTTGAGA
GTTTTCGCCCCGAAGAACGCTTTCCAATGATGAGCACTTTTAAAGTTCTGCTATGTGGCGCGGTATTATC
CCGTATTGACGCCGGGCAAGAGCAACTCGGTCGCCGCATACACTATTCTCAGAATGACTTGGTTGAGTAT
TCACCAGTCACAGAAAAGCATCTTACGGATGGCATGACAGTAAGAGAATTATGCAGTGCTGCCATAACCA
TGAGTGATAACACTGCGGCCAACTTACTTCTGACAACGATTGGAGGACCGAAGGAGCTAACCGCTTTTTT
GCACAACATGGGGGATCATGTAACTCGCCTTGATCGTTGGGAACCGGAGCTGAATGAAGCCATACCAAAC
GACGAGCGTGACACCACGATGCCTGTAGCAATGGCAACAACCTTGCGTAAACTATTAACTGGCGAACTAC
TTACTCTAGCTTCCCGGCAACAGTTGATAGACTGGATGGAGGCGGATAAAGTTGCAGGACCACTTCTGCG
CTCGGCCCTTCCGGCTGGCTGGTTTATTGCTGATAAATCTGGAGCCGGTGAGCGTGGGTCTCGCGGTATC
ATTGCAGCACTGGGGCCAGATGGTAAGCCCTCCCGTATCGTAGTTATCTACACGACGGGGAGTCAGGCAA
CTATGGATGAACGAAATAGACAGATCGCTGAGATAGGTGCCTCACTGATTAAGCATTGGTAACCGATTCT
AGGTGCATTGGCGCAGAAAAAAATGCCTGATGCGACGCTGCGCGTCTTATACTCCCACATATGCCAGATT
CAGCAACGGATACGGCTTCCCCAACTTGCCCACTTCCATACGTGTCCTCCTTACCAGAAATTTATCCTTA
AGATCGTTTAAACTCGACTCTGGCTCTATCGAATCTCCGTCGTTTCGAGCTTACGCGAACAGCCGTGGCG
CTCATTTGCTCGTCGGGCATCGAATCTCGTCAGCTATCGTCAGCTTACCTTTTTGGCAGCGATCGCGGCT
CCCGACATCTTGGACCATTAGCTCCACAGGTATCTTCTTCCCTCTAGTGGTCATAACAGCAGCTTCAGCT
ACCTCTCAATTCAAAAAACCCCTCAAGACCCGTTTAGAGGCCCCAAGGGGTTATGCTATCAATCGTTGCG
TTACACACACAAAAAACCAACACACATCCATCTTCGATGGATAGCGATTTTATTATCTAACTGCTGATCG
AGTGTAGCCAGATCTAGTAATCAATTACGGGGTCATTAGTTCATAGCCCATATATGGAGTTCCGCGTTAC
ATAACTTACGGTAAATGGCCCGCCTGGCTGACCGCCCAACGACCCCCGCCCATTGACGTCAATAATGACG
TATGTTCCCATAGTAACGCCAATAGGGACTTTCCATTGACGTCAATGGGTGGAGTATTTACGGTAAACTG
CCCACTTGGCAGTACATCAAGTGTATCATATGCCAAGTACGCCCCCTATTGACGTCAATGACGGTAAATG
GCCCGCCTGGCATTATGCCCAGTACATGACCTTATGGGACTTTCCTACTTGGCAGTACATCTACGTATTA
GTCATCGCTATTACCATGCTGATGCGGTTTTGGCAGTACATCAATGGGCGTGGATAGCGGTTTGACTCAC
GGGGATTTCCAAGTCTCCACCCCATTGACGTCAATGGGAGTTTGTTTTGGCACCAAAATCAACGGGACTT
TCCAAAATGTCGTAACAACTCCGCCCCATTGACGCAAATGGGCGGTAGGCGTGTACGGTGGGAGGTCTAT
ATAAGCAGAGCTGGTTTAGTGAACCGTCAGATCAGATCTTTGTCGATCCTACCATCCACTCGACACACCC
GCCAGCGGCCGC
